Addgene plasmid #26805: pXP112
Purpose: (Empty Backbone)
Depositing lab: Nancy DaSilva & Suzanne Sandmeyer. Depositing organization: University of California, Irvine. Publication: A vector set for systematic metabolic engineering in Saccharomyces cerevisiae. Fang F, Salmon K, Shen MW, Aeling KA, Ito E, Irwin B, Tran UP, Hatfield GW, Da Silva NA, Sandmeyer S. Yeast. 2011 Feb;28(2):123-36. doi: 10.1002/yea.1824. Epub 2010 Oct 8. PubMed 20936606.
Backbone
  Vector backbone: pUC18
  Backbone manufacturer: invitrogen
  Backbone size (bp): 6982
  Modifications to backbone: N/A
  Vector type: Yeast Expression, Cre/Lox
  Selectable markers: CAN1
Growth in bacteria
  Bacterial resistance: Ampicillin, 100 μg/mL
  Growth temperature: 37°C
  Growth strain: DH5alpha
  Copy number: High Copy
Gene/Insert
  Gene/Insert name: None
  Cloning method: Restriction Enzyme; 5′ cloning site SpeI (not destroyed); 3′ cloning site XhoI (not destroyed)
  Sequencing primers: 5′ N/A
Terms and licenses: Academic/Nonprofit Terms; Industry Terms: Not Available to Industry
How to cite: pXP112 was a gift from Nancy DaSilva & Suzanne Sandmeyer (Addgene plasmid # 26805 ; http://n2t.net/addgene:26805 ; RRID:Addgene_26805)
