[The description below was written by a language model from this plasmid's Addgene catalogue record and pLannotate feature annotations shown in this document.]
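Description:
pXP112 is an empty yeast expression backbone of 6,982 bp, built on pUC18 and belonging to a vector set designed for systematic metabolic engineering in Saccharomyces cerevisiae. It is an E. coli–yeast shuttle plasmid. In bacteria it replicates from the high-copy ColE1/pUC origin and is selected with ampicillin through the AmpR β-lactamase gene. In yeast it is maintained through a CEN/ARS element (CEN6 centromere fused to an autonomously replicating sequence), which generally gives stable, low-copy segregation. Remnants of the pUC18 lacZα region, lac promoter/operator, polylinker and short bom, rop and lacI fragments remain as backbone leftovers.

The yeast marker is CAN1, which encodes the high-affinity arginine permease. It is flanked by two loxP sites in the same orientation, so Cre recombinase can excise the marker cassette and allow it to be reused in successive engineering steps. CAN1 is also commonly exploited for counter-selection, because the permease imports the toxic arginine analogue canavanine, but the record does not say how selection is applied here.

The expression cassette is interposed within the split AmpR promoter region. It ends in a CYC1 transcription terminator, and genes of interest are inserted between SpeI and XhoI sites, both of which are preserved. An unannotated stretch of roughly 740 bp lies upstream of the terminator and presumably holds the yeast promoter, but neither the catalogue fields nor the feature table identifies it. No insert is present, so the plasmid serves as a recipient vector for low-copy expression of cloned genes in yeast, with a recyclable marker.
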