Features (pLannotate 1.2.2; 19 found; start..end, strand, type, name):
    137..236     +  misc_feature   bom (fragment): basis of mobility region from pBR322
    242..396     -  CDS            lacZα (fragment): LacZα fragment of β-galactosidase; lacZ fragment
    399..439     -  misc_feature   MCS (fragment): pUC18/19 multiple cloning site
    440..473     +  protein_bind   loxP: Cre-mediated recombination occurs in the 8-bp core sequence (GCATACAT). Cre recombinase
   1287..3056    +  CDS            CAN1 (sequence withheld): CAN1_YEAST - Experimental evidence at protein level: Swiss-Prot protein existence level 1. High-affinity permease for arginine (PubMed:8436127, PubMed:9231419, PubMed:10654085, PubMed:11746604). From Saccharomyces cerevisiae (strain ATCC 204508 / S288c) (Baker's yeast).
   3201..3234    +  protein_bind   loxP: Cre-mediated recombination occurs in the 8-bp core sequence (GCATACAT). Cre recombinase
   3235..3256    -  misc_feature   MCS (fragment): pUC18/19 multiple cloning site
   3257..3748    -  misc_feature   CEN/ARS: S. cerevisiae CEN6 centromere fused to an autonomously replicating sequence
   3748..3768    -  CDS            lacZα (fragment): LacZα fragment of β-galactosidase; lacZ fragment
   3788..3804    -  protein_bind   lac operator: The lac repressor binds to the lac operator to inhibit transcription in E. coli. This inhibition can be relieved by adding lactose or isopropyl-β-D-thiogalactopyranoside (IPTG). lac repressor encoded by lacI
   3812..3842    -  promoter       lac promoter: promoter for the E. coli lac operon
   3857..3878    -  protein_bind   CAP binding site: CAP binding activates transcription in the presence of cAMP. E. coli catabolite activator protein
   3891..3983    -  CDS            lacI (fragment): lac repressor; lacI; The lac repressor binds to the lac operator to inhibit transcription in E. coli. This inhibition can be relieved by adding lactose or isopropyl-β-D-thiogalactopyranoside (IPTG).
   4166..4754    -  rep_origin     ori: high-copy-number ColE1/pMB1/pBR322/pUC origin of replication
   4925..5785    -  CDS            AmpR: β-lactamase; bla; confers resistance to ampicillin, carbenicillin, and related antibiotics
   5786..5805    -  promoter       AmpR promoter (fragment): bla
   5810..6057    -  terminator     CYC1 terminator: S. cerevisiae CYC1; transcription terminator for CYC1
   6797..6887    -  promoter       AmpR promoter (fragment): bla
   6982..35      +  CDS            rop (fragment) (across the origin): Rop protein, which maintains plasmids at low copy number; rop
>Addgene plasmid #26805 | pXP112 | depositor full sequence | sequence record 12689 | Author sequence
TCGCGCGTTTCGGTGATGACGGTGAAAACCTCTGACACATGCAGCTCCCGGAGACGGTCACAGCTTGTCT
GTAAGCGGATGCCGGGAGCAGACAAGCCCGTCAGGGCGCGTCAGCGGGTGTTGGCGGGTGTCGGGGCTGG
CTTAACTATGCGGCATCAGAGCAGATTGTACTGAGAGTGCACCATATGCGGTGTGAAATACCGCACAGAT
GCGTAAGGAGAAAATACCGCATCAGGCGCCATTCGCCATTCAGGCTGCGCAACTGTTGGGAAGGGCGATC
GGTGCGGGCCTCTTCGCTATTACGCCAGCTGGCGAAAGGGGGATGTGCTGCAAGGCGATTAAGTTGGGTA
ACGCCAGGGTTTTCCCAGTCACGACGTTGTAAAACGACGGCCAGTGCCAAGCTTGCATGCCTGCAGGTCG
ACTCTAGAGGATCCCCGGGATAACTTCGTATAGCATACATTATACGAAGTTATGGGCCCATTATGAATAC
GCACCTCTATGTATTTCCGAGATACGATTACTCCAGTTCCTCTTACAAGAAATGCATAAAAATAGTTACA
ATTAATTAGAACAAGAACTTATTTAGAACACGTTCACACTGAGTAAGAACTCTTGTCCCTTATTAGCCTT
GATAGTGCTGAAAAAAAGAAAAAAAACAAAAAAAAGAAATAAAATAACGGCAAACAGCAAAGGCCACAGA
ACCGTATTCATGTTACTTCTGCAATATCAATCACTTACTGGCAAGTGCGTATAAATTAAACCTATTTCTT
TATCATCATATTTACTTATATCTTTAACAGATTCCAAACCCTAAAGTGTCCGAATTTTCAATAGGGCGAA
CTTGAAGAATAACCAAGGTCAATAATATATCTTTTAGTATAACCCTGAAATTTGCCCTATAGAAATCTAG
GGTTTCTGTGTGGTTTCCGGGTGAGTCATACGGCTTTTTTGAATTTCTTTTTTTGCAGTTGTCTCTATCA
ATGAAAATTTCGAGGAAGACGATAAGGTTAAGATAAGTAGATAAGAGAATGATACGAGATAAAGCACAAA
TTAGCAGAAAGAAGAGTGGTTGCGAACAGAGTAAACCGAATCAGGGAATCCCTTTTTGCAAAAACATCAA
TTATCCTTTTCTTTTTTTTACGTATATATCTGGAACAGAAATATATAAGTTACTATTATACTTATAGTTG
GATCCAGTTTTTAATCTGTCGTCAATCGAAAGTTTATTTCAGAGTTCTTCAGACTTCTTAACTCCTGTAA
AAACAAAAAAAAAAAAAGGCATAGCA
[1770 nt withheld, positions 1287-3056]
TAGATATGACGTTTTATTACCTTTGATCACATTTCCACGCCATTTCGCATTCTCACCCTCATAAGTCATA
CACCGAAAAGAAAGTTTAAGGGATCAATGAGCTTACTATAATCTCAGTATATTTATTTTTATCGATGATT
CACCATAACTTCGTATAGCATACATTATACGAAGTTATCCCGGGTACCGAGCTCGAATTCGTAACTTACA
CGCGCCTCGTATCTTTTAATGATGGAATAATTTGGGAATTTACTCTGTGTTTATTTATTTTTATGTTTTG
TATTTGGATTTTAGAAAGTAAATAAAGAAGGTAGAAGAGTTACGGAATGAAGAAAAAAAAATAAACAAAG
GTTTAAAAAATTTCAACAAAAAGCGTACTTTACATATATATTTATTAGACAAGAAAAGCAGATTAAATAG
ATATACATTCGATTAACGATAAGTAAAATGTAAAATCACAGGATTTTCGTGTGTGGTCTTCTACACAGAC
AAGATGAAACAATTCGGCATTAATACCTGAGAGCAGGAAGAGCAAGATAAAAGGTAGTATTTGTTGGCGA
TCCCCCTAGAGTCTTTTACATCTTCGGAAAACAAAAACTATTTTTTCTTTAATTTCTTTTTTTACTTTCT
ATTTTTAATTTATATATTTATATTAAAAAATTTAAATTATAATTATTTTTATAGCACGTGATGAATTCGT
AATCATGGTCATAGCTGTTTCCTGTGTGAAATTGTTATCCGCTCACAATTCCACACAACATACGAGCCGG
AAGCATAAAGTGTAAAGCCTGGGGTGCCTAATGAGTGAGCTAACTCACATTAATTGCGTTGCGCTCACTG
CCCGCTTTCCAGTCGGGAAACCTGTCGTGCCAGCTGCATTAATGAATCGGCCAACGCGCGGGGAGAGGCG
GTTTGCGTATTGGGCGCTCTTCCGCTTCCTCGCTCACTGACTCGCTGCGCTCGGTCGTTCGGCTGCGGCG
AGCGGTATCAGCTCACTCAAAGGCGGTAATACGGTTATCCACAGAATCAGGGGATAACGCAGGAAAGAAC
ATGTGAGCAAAAGGCCAGCAAAAGGCCAGGAACCGTAAAAAGGCCGCGTTGCTGGCGTTTTTCCATAGGC
TCCGCCCCCCTGACGAGCATCACAAAAATCGACGCTCAAGTCAGAGGTGGCGAAACCCGACAGGACTATA
AAGATACCAGGCGTTTCCCCCTGGAAGCTCCCTCGTGCGCTCTCCTGTTCCGACCCTGCCGCTTACCGGA
TACCTGTCCGCCTTTCTCCCTTCGGGAAGCGTGGCGCTTTCTCATAGCTCACGCTGTAGGTATCTCAGTT
CGGTGTAGGTCGTTCGCTCCAAGCTGGGCTGTGTGCACGAACCCCCCGTTCAGCCCGACCGCTGCGCCTT
ATCCGGTAACTATCGTCTTGAGTCCAACCCGGTAAGACACGACTTATCGCCACTGGCAGCAGCCACTGGT
AACAGGATTAGCAGAGCGAGGTATGTAGGCGGTGCTACAGAGTTCTTGAAGTGGTGGCCTAACTACGGCT
ACACTAGAAGGACAGTATTTGGTATCTGCGCTCTGCTGAAGCCAGTTACCTTCGGAAAAAGAGTTGGTAG
CTCTTGATCCGGCAAACAAACCACCGCTGGTAGCGGTGGTTTTTTTGTTTGCAAGCAGCAGATTACGCGC
AGAAAAAAAGGATCTCAAGAAGATCCTTTGATCTTTTCTACGGGGTCTGACGCTCAGTGGAACGAAAACT
CACGTTAAGGGATTTTGGTCATGAGATTATCAAAAAGGATCTTCACCTAGATCCTTTTAAATTAAAAATG
AAGTTTTAAATCAATCTAAAGTATATATGAGTAAACTTGGTCTGACAGTTACCAATGCTTAATCAGTGAG
GCACCTATCTCAGCGATCTGTCTATTTCGTTCATCCATAGTTGCCTGACTCCCCGTCGTGTAGATAACTA
CGATACGGGAGGGCTTACCATCTGGCCCCAGTGCTGCAATGATACCGCGAGACCCACGCTCACCGGCTCC
AGATTTATCAGCAATAAACCAGCCAGCCGGAAGGGCCGAGCGCAGAAGTGGTCCTGCAACTTTATCCGCC
TCCATCCAGTCTATTAATTGTTGCCGGGAAGCTAGAGTAAGTAGTTCGCCAGTTAATAGTTTGCGCAACG
TTGTTGCCATTGCTACAGGCATCGTGGTGTCACGCTCGTCGTTTGGTATGGCTTCATTCAGCTCCGGTTC
CCAACGATCAAGGCGAGTTACATGATCCCCCATGTTGTGCAAAAAAGCGGTTAGCTCCTTCGGTCCTCCG
ATCGTTGTCAGAAGTAAGTTGGCCGCAGTGTTATCACTCATGGTTATGGCAGCACTGCATAATTCTCTTA
CTGTCATGCCATCCGTAAGATGCTTTTCTGTGACTGGTGAGTACTCAACCAAGTCATTCTGAGAATAGTG
TATGCGGCGACCGAGTTGCTCTTGCCCGGCGTCAATACGGGATAATACCGCGCCACATAGCAGAACTTTA
AAAGTGCTCATCATTGGAAAACGTTCTTCGGGGCGAAAACTCTCAAGGATCTTACCGCTGTTGAGATCCA
GTTCGATGTAACCCACTCGTGCACCCAACTGATCTTCAGCATCTTTTACTTTCACCAGCGTTTCTGGGTG
AGCAAAAACAGGAAGGCAAAATGCCGCAAAAAAGGGAATAAGGGCGACACGGAAATGTTGAATACTCATA
CTCTTCCTTTTTCAATATTGGCCGCAAATTAAAGCCTTCGAGCGTCCCAAAACCTTCTCAAGCAAGGTTT
TCAGTATAATGTTACATGCGTACACGCGTCTGTACAGAAAAAAAAGAAAAATTTGAAATATAAATAACGT
TCTTAATACTAACATAACTATAAAAAAATAAATAGGGACCTAGACTTCAGGTTGTCTAACTCCTTCCTTT
TCGGTTAGAGCGGATGTGGGGGGAGGGCGTGAATGTAAGCGTGACATAACTAATTACATGACTCGAGTGC
GCAGATATCACTAGTATATTTGTTGTAAAAAGTAGATAATTACTTCCTTGATGATCTGTAAAAAAGAGAA
AAAGAAAGCATCTAAGAACTTGAAAAACTACGAATTAGAAAAGACCAAATATGTATTTCTTGCATTGACC
AATTTATGCAAGTTTATATATATGTAAATGTAAGTTTCACGAGGTTCTACTAAACTAAACCACCCCCTTG
GTTAGAAGAAAAGAGTGTGTGAGAACAGGCTGTTGTTGTCACACGATTCGGACAATTCTGTTTGAAAGAG
AGAGAGTAACAGTACGATCGAACGAACTTTGCTCTGGAGATCACAGTGGGCATCATAGCATGTGGTACTA
AACCCTTTCCCGCCATTCCAGAACCTTCGATTGCTTGTTACAAAACCTGTGAGCCGTCGCTAGGACCTTG
TTGTGTGACGAAATTGGAAGCTGCAATCAATAGGAAGACAGGAAGTCGAGCGTGTCTGGGTTTTTTCAGT
TTTGTTCTTTTTGCAAACAAATCACGAGCGACGGTAATTTCTTTCTCGATAAGAGGCCACGTGCTTTATG
AGGGTAACATCAATTCAAGAAGGAGGGAAACACTTCCTTTTTCTGGCCCTGATAATAGTATGAGGGTGAA
GCCAAAATAAAGGATTCGCGCCCAAATCGGCATCTTTAAATGCAGGTATGCGATAGTTCCTCACTCTTTC
CTTACTCACGAGTAATTCTTGCAAATGCCTAATATTATTGAAGCATTTATCAGGGTTATTGTCTCATGAG
CGGATACATATTTGAATGTATTTAGAAAAATAAACAAATAGGGGTTCCGCGCACATTTCCCCGAAAAGTG
CCACCTGACGTCTAAGAAACCATTATTATCATGACATTAACCTATAAAAATAGGCGTATCACGAGGCCCT
TTCGTC
