>Addgene plasmid #26805 | pXP112 | addgene partial sequence | sequence record 32940 | 26805 with M13pUC-fwd
TCGACTCTAGAGGATCCCCGGGATAACTTCGTATAGCATACATTATACGAAGTTATGGGCCCATTATGAA
TACGCACCTCTATGTATTTCCGAGATACGATTACTCCAGTTCCTCTTACAAGAAATGCATAAAAATAGTT
ACAATTAATTAGAACAAGAACTTATTTAGAACACGTTCACACTGAGTAAGAACTCTTGTCCCTTATTAGC
CTTGATAGTGCTGAAAAAAAGAAAAAAAACAAAAAAAAGAAATAAAATAACGGCAAACAGCAAAGGCCAC
AGAACCGTATTCATGTTACTTCTGCAATATCAATCACTTACTGGCAAGTGCGTATAAATTAAACCTATTT
CTTTATCATCATATTTACTTATATCTTTAACAGATTCCAAACCCTAAAGTGTCCGAATTTTCAATAGGGC
GAACTTGAAGAATAACCAAGGTCAATAATATATCTTTTAGTATAACCCTGAAATTTGCCCTATAGAAATC
TAGGGTTTCTGTGTGGTTTCCGGGTGAGTCATACGGCTTTTTTGAATTTCTTTTTTTGCAGTTGTCTCTA
TCAATGAAAATTTCGAGGAAGACGATAAGGTTAAGATAAGTAGATAAGAGAATGATACGAGATAAAGCAC
AAATTAGCAGAAAGAAGAGTGGTTGCGAACAGAGTAAACCGAATCAGGGAATCCCTTTTTGCAAAAACAT
CAATTATCCTTTTCTTTTTTTTACGTATATATCTGGAACAGAAATATATAAGTTACTATTATACTTATAG
TTGGATCCAGTTTTTAATCTGTCGTCAATCGAAAGTTTATTTCAGAGTTCTTCAGACTTCTTAACTCCTG
TAAAA
